>Addgene plasmid #78295 | pCAG-cofilin WT | depositor full sequence | sequence record 147209 | pCAG-cofilin WT sequence 6406 bps
CCTGCAGGCAGCTGCGCGCTCGCTCGCTCACTGAGGCCGCCCGGGCAAAGCCCGGGCGTCGGGCGACCTT
TGGTCGCCCGGCCTCAGTGAGCGAGCGAGCGCGCAGAGAGGGAGTGGCCAACTCCATCACTAGGGGTTCC
TGCGGCCGCACGCGTACTAGTTATTAATAGTAATCAATTACGGGGTCATTAGTTCATAGCCCATATATGG
AGTTCCGCGTTACATAACTTACGGTAAATGGCCCGCCTGGCTGACCGCCCAACGACCCCCGCCCATTGAC
GTCAATAATGACGTATGTTCCCATAGTAACGCCAATAGGGACTTTCCATTGACGTCAATGGGTGGAGTAT
TTACGGTAAACTGCCCACTTGGCAGTACATCAAGTGTATCATATGCCAAGTACGCCCCCTATTGACGTCA
ATGACGGTAAATGGCCCGCCTGGCATTATGCCCAGTACATGACCTTATGGGACTTTCCTACTTGGCAGTA
CATCTACGTATTAGTCATCGCTATTACCATGGTCGAGGTGAGCCCCACGTTCTGCTTCACTCTCCCCATC
TCCCCCCCCTCCCCACCCCCAATTTTGTATTTATTTATTTTTTAATTATTTTGTGCAGCGATGGGGGCGG
GGGGGGGGGGGGGGCGCGCGCCAGGCGGGGCGGGGCGGGGCGAGGGGCGGGGCGGGGCGAGGCGGAGAGG
TGCGGCGGCAGCCAATCAGAGCGGCGCGCTCCGAAAGTTTCCTTTTATGGCGAGGCGGCGGCGGCGGCGG
CCCTATAAAAAGCGAAGCGCGCGGCGGGCGGGGAGTCGCTGCGACGCTGCCTTCGCCCCGTGCCCCGCTC
CGCCGCCGCCTCGCGCCGCCCGCCCCGGCTCTGACTGACCGCGTTACTCCCACAGGTGAGCGGGCGGGAC
GGCCCTTCTCCTCCGGGCTGTAATTAGCGCTTGGTTTAATGACGGCTTGTTTCTTTTCTGTGGCTGCGTG
AAAGCCTTGAGGGGCTCCGGGAGGGCCCTTTGTGCGGGGGGAGCGGCTCGGGGGGTGCGTGCGTGTGTGT
GTGCGTGGGGAGCGCCGCGTGCGGCTCCGCGCTGCCCGGCGGCTGTGAGCGCTGCGGGCGCGGCGCGGGG
CTTTGTGCGCTCCGCAGTGTGCGCGAGGGGAGCGCGGCCGGGGGCGGTGCCCCGCGGTGCGGGGGGGGCT
GCGAGGGGAACAAAGGCTGCGTGCGGGGTGTGTGCGTGGGGGGGTGAGCAGGGGGTGTGGGCGCGTCGGT
CGGGCTGCAACCCCCCCTGCACCCCCCTCCCCGAGTTGCTGAGCACGGCCCGGCTTCGGGTGCGGGGCTC
CGTACGGGGCGTGGCGCGGGGCTCGCCGTGCCGGGCGGGGGGTGGCGGCAGGTGGGGGTGCCGGGCGGGG
CGGGGCCGCCTCGGGCCGGGGAGGGCTCGGGGGAGGGGCGCGGCGGCCCCCGGAGCGCCGGCGGCTGTCG
AGGCGCGGCGAGCCGCAGCCATTGCCTTTTATGGTAATCGTGCGAGAGGGCGCAGGGACTTCCTTTGTCC
CAAATCTGTGCGGAGCCGAAATCTGGGAGGCGCCGCCGCACCCCCTCTAGCGGGCGCGGGGCGAAGCGGT
GCGGCGCCGGCAGGAAGGAAATGGGCGGGGAGGGCCTTCGTGCGTCGCCGCGCCGCCGTCCCCTTCTCCC
TCTCCAGCCTCGGGGCTGTCCGCGGGGGGACGGCTGCCTTCGGGGGGGACGGGGCAGGGCGGGGTTCGGC
TTCTGGCGTGTGACCGGCGGCTCTAGAGCCTCTGCTAACCATGTTCATGCCTTCTTCTTTTTCCTACAGC
TCCTGGGCAACGTGCTGGTTATTGTGCTGTCTCATCATTTTGGCAAAGAATTGAATTCGCCACCATGGCC
TCTGGTGTGGCTGTCTCTGATGGTGTCATCAAGGTGTTCAATGACATGAAGGTTCGCAAGTCTTCAACAC
CAGAAGAAGTGAAGAAACGCAAGAAGGCGGTGCTCTTTTGCCTGAGTGAGGACAAGAAGAACATCATCCT
GGAGGAGGGCAAGGAGATCCTGGTAGGAGATGTGGGGCAGACTGTGGACGACCCCTACACCACTTTTGTC
AAGATGCTGCCAGACAAGGACTGCCGCTATGCACTCTATGATGCAACCTATGAGACCAAGGAGAGCAAGA
AGGAGGACCTGGTGTTCATCTTCTGGGCCCCCGAGAATGCACCCCTCAAGAGCAAAATGATCTATGCCAG
CTCCAAGGATGCCATCAAGAAGAAGCTGACAGGAATCAAGCATGAATTACAAGCTAACTGCTACGAGGAG
GTCAAGGACCGCTGCACCCTGGCAGAGAAACTAGGTGGCAGCGCCGTCATTTCCCTGGAGGGCAAGCCTT
TGCGAAGCTTGCCTCGAGCAGCGCTGCTCGAGAGATCTGCCACCATGGTGAGCAAGGGCGAGGAGCTGTT
CACCGGGGTGGTGCCCATCCTGGTCGAGCTGGACGGCGACGTAAACGGCCACAAGTTCAGCGTGTCCGGC
GAGGGCGAGGGCGATGCCACCTACGGCAAGCTGACCCTGAAGTTCATCTGCACCACCGGCAAGCTGCCCG
TGCCCTGGCCCACCCTCGTGACCACCCTGACCTACGGCGTGCAGTGCTTCAGCCGCTACCCCGACCACAT
GAAGCAGCACGACTTCTTCAAGTCCGCCATGCCCGAAGGCTACGTCCAGGAGCGCACCATCTTCTTCAAG
GACGACGGCAACTACAAGACCCGCGCCGAGGTGAAGTTCGAGGGCGACACCCTGGTGAACCGCATCGAGC
TGAAGGGCATCGACTTCAAGGAGGACGGCAACATCCTGGGGCACAAGCTGGAGTACAACTACAACAGCCA
CAACGTCTATATCATGGCCGACAAGCAGAAGAACGGCATCAAGGTGAACTTCAAGATCCGCCACAACATC
GAGGACGGCAGCGTGCAGCTCGCCGACCACTACCAGCAGAACACCCCCATCGGCGACGGCCCCGTGCTGC
TGCCCGACAACCACTACCTGAGCACCCAGTCCGCCCTGAGCAAAGACCCCAACGAGAAGCGCGATCACAT
GGTCCTGCTGGAGTTCGTGACCGCCGCCGGGATCACTCTCGGCATGGACGAGCTGTACAAGTAAAGATCT
ACGGGTGGCATCCCTGTGACCCCTCCCCAGTGCCTCTCCTGGCCCTGGAAGTTGCCACTCCAGTGCCCAC
CAGCCTTGTCCTAATAAAATTAAGTTGCATCATTTTGTCTGACTAGGTGTCCTTCTATAATATTATGGGG
TGGAGGGGGGTGGTATGGAGCAAGGGGCAAGTTGGGAAGACAACCTGTAGGGCCTGCGGGGTCTATTGGG
AACCAAGCTGGAGTGCAGTGGCACAATCTTGGCTCACTGCAATCTCCGCCTCCTGGGTTCAAGCGATTCT
CCTGCCTCAGCCTCCCGAGTTGTTGGGATTCCAGGCATGCATGACCAGGCTCAGCTAATTTTTGTTTTTT
TGGTAGAGACGGGGTTTCACCATATTGGCCAGGCTGGTCTCCAACTCCTAATCTCAGGTGATCTACCCAC
CTTGGCCTCCCAAATTGCTGGGATTACAGGCGTGAACCACTGCTCCCTTCCCTGTCCTTCTGATTTTGTA
GGTAACCACGTGCGGACCGAGCGGCCGCAGGAACCCCTAGTGATGGAGTTGGCCACTCCCTCTCTGCGCG
CTCGCTCGCTCACTGAGGCCGGGCGACCAAAGGTCGCCCGACGCCCGGGCTTTGCCCGGGCGGCCTCAGT
GAGCGAGCGAGCGCGCAGCTGCCTGCAGGGGCGCCTGATGCGGTATTTTCTCCTTACGCATCTGTGCGGT
ATTTCACACCGCATA
[142 nt withheld, positions 3866-4007]
C
[141 nt withheld, positions 4009-4149]
CCTTTGACGTTGGAGTCCACGTTCTTT
[37 nt withheld, positions 4177-4213]
ACCCTATCTCGGGCTATTCTTTTGATTTATAAGGGATTTTGCCGATTTCGGCCTATTGGTTAAAAAATGA
GCTGATTTAACAAAAATTTAACGCGAATTTTAACAAAATATTAACGTTTACAATTTTATGGTGCACTCTC
AGTACAATCTGCTCTGATGCCGCATAGTTAAGCCAGCCCCGACACCCGCCAACACCCGCTGACGCGCCCT
GACGGGCTTGTCTGCTCCCGGCATCCGCTTACAGACAAGCTGTGACCGTCTCCGGGAGCTGCATGTGTCA
GAGGTTTTCACCGTCATCACCGAAACGCGCGAGACGAAAGGGCCTCGTGATACGCCTATTTTTATAGGTT
AATGTCATGATAATAATGGTTTCTTAGACGTCAGGTGGCACTTTTCGGGGAAATGTGCGCGGAACCCCTA
TTTGTTTATTTTTCTAAATACATTCAAATATGTATCCGCTCATGAGACAATAACCCTGATAAATGCTTCA
ATAATATTGAAAAAGGAAGAGTATGAGTATTCAACATTTCCGTGTCGCCCTTATTCCCTTTTTTGCGGCA
TTTTGCCTTCCTGTTTTTGCTCACCCAGAAACGCTGGTGAAAGTAAAAGATGCTGAAGATCAGTTGGGTG
CACGAGTGGGTTACATCGAACTGGATCTCAACAGCGGTAAGATCCTTGAGAGTTTTCGCCCCGAAGAACG
TTTTCCAATGATGAGCACTTTTAAAGTTCTGCTATGTGGCGCGGTATTATCCCGTATTGACGCCGGGCAA
GAGCAACTCGGTCGCCGCATACACTATTCTCAGAATGACTTGGTTGAGTACTCACCAGTCACAGAAAAGC
ATCTTACGGATGGCATGACAGTAAGAGAATTATGCAGTGCTGCCATAACCATGAGTGATAACACTGCGGC
CAACTTACTTCTGACAACGATCGGAGGACCGAAGGAGCTAACCGCTTTTTTGCACAACATGGGGGATCAT
GTAACTCGCCTTGATCGTTGGGAACCGGAGCTGAATGAAGCCATACCAAACGACGAGCGTGACACCACGA
TGCCTGTAGCAATGGCAACAACGTTGCGCAAACTATTAACTGGCGAACTACTTACTCTAGCTTCCCGGCA
ACAATTAATAGACTGGATGGAGGCGGATAAAGTTGCAGGACCACTTCTGCGCTCGGCCCTTCCGGCTGGC
TGGTTTATTGCTGATAAATCTGGAGCCGGTGAGCGTGGGTCTCGCGGTATCATTGCAGCACTGGGGCCAG
ATGGTAAGCCCTCCCGTATCGTAGTTATCTACACGACGGGGAGTCAGGCAACTATGGATGAACGAAATAG
ACAGATCGCTGAGATAGGTGCCTCACTGATTAAGCATTGGTAACTGTCAGACCAAGTTTACTCATATATA
CTTTAGATTGATTTAAAACTTCATTTTTAATTTAAAAGGATCTAGGTGAAGATCCTTTTTGATAATCTCA
TGACCAAAATCCCTTAACGTGAGTTTTCGTTCCACTGAGCGTCAGACCCCGTAGAAAAGATCAAAGGATC
TTCTTGAGATCCTTTTTTTCTGCGCGTAATCTGCTGCTTGCAAACAAAAAAACCACCGCTACCAGCGGTG
GTTTGTTTGCCGGATCAAGAGCTACCAACTCTTTTTCCGAAGGTAACTGGCTTCAGCAGAGCGCAGATAC
CAAATACTGTCCTTCTAGTGTAGCCGTAGTTAGGCCACCACTTCAAGAACTCTGTAGCACCGCCTACATA
CCTCGCTCTGCTAATCCTGTTACCAGTGGCTGCTGCCAGTGGCGATAAGTCGTGTCTTACCGGGTTGGAC
TCAAGACGATAGTTACCGGATAAGGCGCAGCGGTCGGGCTGAACGGGGGGTTCGTGCACACAGCCCAGCT
TGGAGCGAACGACCTACACCGAACTGAGATACCTACAGCGTGAGCTATGAGAAAGCGCCACGCTTCCCGA
AGGGAGAAAGGCGGACAGGTATCCGGTAAGCGGCAGGGTCGGAACAGGAGAGCGCACGAGGGAGCTTCCA
GGGGGAAACGCCTGGTATCTTTATAGTCCTGTCGGGTTTCGCCACCTCTGACTTGAGCGTCGATTTTTGT
GATGCTCGTCAGGGGGGCGGAGCCTATGGAAAAACGCCAGCAACGCGGCCTTTTTACGGTTCCTGGCCTT
TTGCTGGCCTTTTGCTCACATGT
Features (pLannotate 1.2.2; 15 found; start..end, strand, type, name):
      1..141     -  repeat_region  AAV2 ITR: inverted terminal repeat of adeno-associated virus serotype 2 inverted
    218..521     +  enhancer       CMV enhancer: human cytomegalovirus immediate early enhancer
    523..800     +  promoter       chicken β-actin promoter: No description available
    802..1819    +  intron         chimeric intron: chimera between introns from chicken β-actin and rabbit β-globin
   1885..2382    +  CDS            Cfl1: COF1_MOUSE - Experimental evidence at protein level: Swiss-Prot protein existence level 1. Binds to F-actin and exhibits pH-sensitive F-actin depolymerizing activity (PubMed:11809832). In conjunction with the subcortical maternal complex (SCMC), plays an essential role for zygotes to progress beyond the first embryonic cell divisions via regulation of actin dynamics (PubMed:25208553). Required for the centralization of the mitotic spindle and symmetric division of zygotes (PubMed:25208553). Plays a role in the regulation of cell morphology and cytoskeletal organization in epithelial cells (By
   2425..3144    +  CDS            EGFP: the original enhanced GFP (Yang et al., 1996) mammalian codon-optimized
   3153..3629    +  polyA_signal   hGH poly(A) signal: human growth hormone polyadenylation signal
   3669..3809    +  repeat_region  AAV2 ITR: inverted terminal repeat of adeno-associated virus serotype 2 inverted
   3814..3865    -  misc_feature   bom (fragment): basis of mobility region from pBR322
   3884..4264    +  rep_origin     M13 ori (sequence partly withheld): M13 bacteriophage origin of replication; arrow indicates direction of (+) strand synthesis
   4340..4389    -  misc_feature   bom (fragment): basis of mobility region from pBR322
   4491..4526    -  CDS            rop (fragment): Rop protein, which maintains plasmids at low copy number; rop
   4621..4725    +  promoter       AmpR promoter: bla
   4726..5586    +  CDS            AmpR: β-lactamase; bla; confers resistance to ampicillin, carbenicillin, and related antibiotics
   5757..6345    +  rep_origin     ori: high-copy-number ColE1/pMB1/pBR322/pUC origin of replication
