[The description below was written by a language model from this plasmid's Addgene catalogue record and pLannotate feature annotations shown in this document.]
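Description:
pCAG-cofilin WT is a mammalian expression plasmid of about 6.4 kb, built on the pCAG-MCS backbone, that produces wild-type mouse cofilin 1 (Cfl1) fused at its C terminus to EGFP. It is propagated in E. coli as a high-copy plasmid through a ColE1/pUC-type origin and selected with ampicillin via the β-lactamase gene and its native promoter. The backbone also carries an M13 phage origin, which can support single-stranded DNA production, plus short remnants of the pBR322 bom and rop regions that appear to be nonfunctional fragments.

Expression is driven by the composite CAG promoter, annotated here as its three parts: the CMV immediate-early enhancer, the chicken β-actin promoter, and a chimeric chicken β-actin/rabbit β-globin intron. Together these give strong, broadly active transcription in mammalian cells, including neurons. The Cfl1 coding sequence lies downstream, followed after a short linker by mammalian codon-optimized EGFP, and the transcript is terminated by the human growth hormone polyadenylation signal. The insert was cloned between EcoRI and BglII sites, both retained.

The feature table shows AAV2 inverted terminal repeats flanking the whole cassette, suggesting the backbone derives from an AAV transfer vector. However, the catalogue entry lists the plasmid only as a mammalian expression vector and does not mention viral packaging.

Cofilin binds F-actin and promotes its depolymerization, so the fusion allows cofilin overexpression while marking expressing cells by fluorescence. The associated work examined how Reelin and cofilin cooperate during cortical neuron migration. The "WT" designation implies the construct serves as the wild-type reference, though the record does not describe any companion mutants.
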