Addgene plasmid #78295: pCAG-cofilin WT
Purpose: Mammalian expression of mouse cofilin fused to EGFP
Depositing lab: Michael Frotscher. Depositing organization: Universitaetsklinikum Hamburg-Eppendorf. Publication: Reelin and cofilin cooperate during the migration of cortical neurons: a quantitative morphological analysis. Chai X, Zhao S, Fan L, Zhang W, Lu X, Shao H, Wang S, Song L, Failla AV, Zobiak B, Mannherz HG, Frotscher M. Development. 2016 Mar 15;143(6):1029-40. doi: 10.1242/dev.134163. Epub 2016 Feb 18. PubMed 26893343.
Backbone
  Vector backbone: pCAG-MCS
  Backbone size w/o insert (bp): 5197
  Total vector size (bp): 6404
  Vector type: Mammalian Expression
Growth in bacteria
  Bacterial resistance: Ampicillin, 100 μg/mL
  Growth temperature: 37°C
  Growth strain: DH5alpha
  Copy number: High Copy
Gene/Insert
  Gene/Insert name: cofilin 1
  Species: M. musculus (mouse)
  Insert size (bp): 1264
  Entrez Gene: Cfl1 (a.k.a. Cof)
  Promoter: CAG
  Tag / fusion protein: EGFP (C terminal on insert)
  Cloning method: Restriction Enzyme; 5′ cloning site EcoRI (not destroyed); 3′ cloning site BglII (not destroyed)
  Sequencing primers: 5′ pCAG-F; 3′ EGFP-N
Terms and licenses: Academic/Nonprofit Terms; Industry Terms: Not Available to Industry
Depositor comments: This plasmid was made by Wei Zhang.
How to cite: pCAG-cofilin WT was a gift from Michael Frotscher (Addgene plasmid # 78295 ; http://n2t.net/addgene:78295 ; RRID:Addgene_78295)
