>Addgene plasmid #78295 | pCAG-cofilin WT | addgene partial sequence | sequence record 147208 | EGFP-N 5'-CGTCGCCGTCCAGCTCGACCAG-3'
TCGCCCTTGCTCACCATGGTGGCAGATCTCTCGAGCAGCGCTGCTCGAGGCAAGCTTCGCAAAGGCTTGC
CCTCCAGGGAAATGACGGCGCTGCCACCTAGTTTCTCTGCCAGGGTGCAGCGGTCCTTGACCTCCTCGTA
GCAGTTAGCTTGTAATTCATGCTTGATTCCTGTCAGCTTCTTCTTGATGGCATCCTTGGAGCTGGCATAG
ATCATTTTGCTCTTGAGGGGTGCATTCTCGGGGGCCCAGAAGATGAACACCAGGTCCTCCTTCTTGCTCT
CCTTGGTCTCATAGGTTGCATCATAGAGTGCATAGCGGCAGTCCTTGTCTGGCAGCATCTTGACAAAAGT
GGTGTAGGGGTCGTCCACAGTCTGCCCCACATCTCCTACCAGGATCTCCTTGCCCTCCTCCAGGATGATG
TTCTTCTTGTCCTCACTCAGGCAAAAGAGCACCGCCTTCTTGCGTTTCTTCACTTCTTCTGGTGTTGAAG
ACTTGCGAACCTTCATGTCATTGAACACCTTGATGACACCATCAGAGACAGCCACACCAGAGGCCATGGT
GGCGAATTCAATTCTTTGCCAAAATGATGAGACAGCACAATAACCAGCACGTTGCCCAGGAGCTGTAGGA
AAAAGAAGAAGGCATGAACATGGTTAGCAGAGGCTCTAGAGCCGCCGGTCACACGCCAGAAGCCGAACCC
CGCCCTGCCCCGTCCCCCCCGAAGGCAGCCGTCCCCCCGCGGACAGCCCCGAGGCTGGAGAGGGAGAAGG
GGACGGCGGCGCGGCGACGCACGAAGGCCCTCCCCGCCCATTTCCTTCCTGCCGGCGCCGCACCGCTT
